Addgene plasmid #134671: pMXs-Ascl1
Purpose: Retroviral expression of mouse Ascl1
Depositing lab: Marius Wernig. Depositing organization: Stanford University. Publication: Generation of functional human oligodendrocytes from dermal fibroblasts by direct lineage conversion. Tanabe K, Nobuta H, Yang N, Ang CE, Huie P, Jordan S, Oldham MC, Rowitch DH, Wernig M. Development. 2022 Oct 15;149(20). pii: 275808. doi: 10.1242/dev.199723. Epub 2022 Jun 24. PubMed 35748297.
Backbone
  Vector backbone: pMXs
  Backbone manufacturer: Dr. Toshio Kitamura of the University of Tokyo, the Institute of Medical Science
  Vector type: Retroviral
Growth in bacteria
  Bacterial resistance: Ampicillin, 100 μg/mL
  Growth temperature: 37°C
  Growth strain: NEB Stable
  Copy number: High Copy
Gene/Insert
  Gene/Insert name: Ascl1
  Species: M. musculus (mouse)
  Insert size (bp): 696
  Entrez Gene: Ascl1 (a.k.a. ASH1, Mash1, bHLHa46)
  Cloning method: Gateway Cloning
  Sequencing primers: 5′ caccatggagagctctggcaagatg
Terms and licenses: Academic/Nonprofit Terms; Industry Terms: Not Available to Industry
How to cite: pMXs-Ascl1 was a gift from Marius Wernig (Addgene plasmid # 134671)
