[The description below was written by a language model from this plasmid's Addgene catalogue record and pLannotate feature annotations shown in this document.]
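Description:
pMXs-Ascl1 is a Moloney murine leukemia virus (MMLV)-based gammaretroviral expression vector built on the pMXs backbone and carrying the mouse Ascl1 coding sequence (also known as Mash1 or ASH1), which encodes a basic helix-loop-helix transcription factor. The 5.5 kb plasmid is propagated in E. coli through a high-copy ColE1/pUC-type origin and selected with ampicillin via the β-lactamase gene and its native promoter. A short lacI fragment in the bacterial portion appears to be a nonfunctional cloning remnant.

The viral cassette begins with an MMLV 5′ LTR. It is followed by the MMLV packaging signal (with a short stretch also matching the MESV Ψ), a truncated gag segment lacking its start codon that extends the packaging region, and a pol-derived segment containing the splice acceptor. The roughly 0.7 kb Ascl1 open reading frame sits downstream, flanked by attB1 and attB2 sites, consistent with the recorded Gateway cloning method. No internal promoter is annotated, so expression of the insert is presumably driven from the 5′ LTR, as is usual for pMXs vectors. The 3′ end is annotated as a short fragment matching a ΔU3 LTR directly adjoining a larger MMLV LTR segment, which together likely represent one 3′ LTR rather than a true self-inactivating design. No tag, reporter or mammalian selection marker is annotated.

Because gag, pol and env functions are absent, infectious particles must be made in a packaging system that supplies them in trans, after which the provirus integrates into dividing target cells. The associated publication concerns direct lineage conversion of human dermal fibroblasts into oligodendrocytes, in keeping with use of this construct for forced Ascl1 expression in reprogramming experiments.
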