Features (pLannotate 1.2.2; 14 found; start..end, strand, type, name):
     22..615     +  LTR            LTR: long terminal repeat from Moloney murine leukemia virus
    678..877     +  misc_feature   MMLV Ψ: packaging signal of Moloney murine leukemia virus (MMLV)
    929..1017    +  misc_feature   MESV Ψ (fragment): packaging signal of murine embryonic stem cell virus
   1094..1510    +  CDS            gag (truncated): truncated Moloney murine leukemia virus (MMLV) gag gene lacking the start codon
   1520..1894    +  misc_feature   pol region: Moloney murine leukemia virus (MMLV) pol region containing the splice acceptor site
   1945..1969    +  protein_bind   attB1: mutant version of attB; recombination site for the Gateway® BP reaction BP Clonase™
   1990..2682    +  CDS            Ascl1 (sequence withheld): ASCL1_MOUSE - Also known as Ash1 From Mus musculus (Mouse).
   2702..2726    -  protein_bind   attB2: mutant version of attB; recombination site for the Gateway® BP reaction BP Clonase™
   2921..3042    +  LTR            3' LTR (ΔU3) (fragment): self-inactivating 3' long terminal repeat (LTR) from Moloney murine leukemia virus
   3043..3512    +  LTR            LTR: long terminal repeat from Moloney murine leukemia virus
   3578..3630    -  CDS            lacI (fragment): lac repressor; lacI; The lac repressor binds to the lac operator to inhibit transcription in E. coli. This inhibition can be relieved by adding lactose or isopropyl-β-D-thiogalactopyranoside (IPTG).
   3813..4401    -  rep_origin     ori: high-copy-number ColE1/pMB1/pBR322/pUC origin of replication
   4565..5425    -  CDS            AmpR: β-lactamase; bla; confers resistance to ampicillin, carbenicillin, and related antibiotics
   5426..5530    -  promoter       AmpR promoter: bla
>Addgene plasmid #134671 | pMXs-Ascl1 | addgene full sequence | sequence record 269999 | Addgene NGS Result
CCCGAAAAGTGCCACCTGCATAATGAAAGACCCCACCTGTAGGTTTGGCAAGCTAGCTTAAGTAACGCCA
TTTTGCAAGGCATGGAAAAATACATAACTGAGAATAGAAAAGTTCAGATCAAGGTCAGGAACAGATGGAA
CAGCTGAATATGGGCCAAACAGGATATCTGTGGTAAGCAGTTCCTGCCCCGGCTCAGGGCCAAGAACAGA
TGGAACAGCTGAATATGGGCCAAACAGGATATCTGTGGTAAGCAGTTCCTGCCCCGGCTCAGGGCCAAGA
ACAGATGGTCCCCAGATGCGGTCCAGCCCTCAGCAGTTTCTAGAGAACCATCAGATGTTTCCAGGGTGCC
CCAAGGACCTGAAATGACCCTGTGCCTTATTTGAACTAACCAATCAGTTCGCTTCTCGCTTCTGTTCGCG
CGCTTCTGCTCCCCGAGCTCAATAAAAGAGCCCACAACCCCTCACTCGGCGCGCCAGTCCTCCGATTGAC
TGAGTCGCCCGGGTACCCGTGTATCCAATAAACCCTCTTGCAGTTGCATCCGACTTGTGGTCTCGCTGTT
CCTTGGGAGGGTCTCCTCTGAGTGATTGACTACCCGTCAGCGGGGGTCTTTCATTTGGGGGCTCGTCCGG
GATCGGGAGACCCCTGCCCAGGGACCACCGACCCACCACCGGGAGGTAAGCTGGCCAGCAACTTATCTGT
GTCTGTCCGATTGTCTAGTGTCTATGACTGATTTTATGCGCCTGCGTCGGTACTAGTTAGCTAACTAGCT
CTGTATCTGGCGGACCCGTGGTGGAACTGACGAGTTCGGAACACCCGGCCGCAACCCTGGGAGACGTCCC
AGGGACTTCGGGGGCCGTTTTTGTGGCCCGACCTGAGTCCAAAAATCCCGATCGTTTTGGACTCTTTGGT
GCACCCCCCTAATAGGAGGGATATGTGGTTCTGGTAGGAGACGAGAACCTAAAACAGTTCCCGCCTCCGT
CTGAATTTTTGCTTTCGGTTTGGGACCGAAGCCGCGCCGCGCGTCTTGTCTGCTGCAGCATCGTTCTGTG
TTGTCTCTGTCTGACTGTGTTTCTGTATTTGTCTGAAAATTAGGGCCAGACTGTTACCACTCCCTTAAGT
TTGACCTTAGGTCACTGGAAAGATGTCGAGCGGATCGCTCACAACCAGTCGGTAGATGTCAAGAAGAGAC
GTTGGGTTACCTTCTGCTCTGCAGAATGGCCAACCTTTAACGTCGGATGGCCGCGAGACGGCACCTTTAA
CCGAGACCTCATCACCCAGGTTAAGATCAAGGTCTTTTCACCTGGCCCGCATGGACACCCAGACCAGGTC
CCCTACATCGTGACCTGGGAAGCCTTGGCTTTTGACCCCCCTCCCTGGGTCAAGCCCTTTGTACACCCTA
AGCCTCCGCCTCCTCTTCCTCCATCCGCCCCGTCTCTCCCCCTTGAACCTCCTCGTTCGACCCCGCCTCG
ATCCTCCCTTTATCCAGCCCTCACTCCTTCTCTAGGCGCCCCCATATGGCCATATGAGATCTTATATGGG
GCACCCCCGCCCCTTGTAAACTTCCCTGACCCTGACATGACAAGAGTTACTAACAGCCCCTCTCTCCAAG
CTCACTTACAGGCTCTCTACTTAGTCCAGCACGAAGTCTGGAGACCTCTGGCGGCAGCCTACCAAGAACA
ACTGGACCGACCGGTGGTACCTCACCCTTACCGAGTCGGCGACACAGTGTGGGTCCGCCGACACCAGACT
AAGAACCTAGAACCTCGCTGGAAAGGACCTTACACAGTCCTGCTGACCACCCCCACCGCCCTCAAAGTAG
ACGGCATCGCAGCTTGGATACACGCCGCCCACGTGAAGGCTGCCGACCCCGGGGGTGGACCATCCTCTAG
ACTGCCGGATCTAGCTAGTTAATTAAGGATCCCAGTGTGGTGGTACGGGAAATCACAAGTTTGTACAAAA
AAGCAGGCTCCGCGGCCGCCCCCTTCACC
[693 nt withheld, positions 1990-2682]
TGAAAGGGTGGGCGCGCCGACCCAGCTTTCTTGTACAAAGTGGTGATATTCCAGCTGAGCGCCGGTCGCT
ACCATTACCAGTTGGTCTGGTGTCAAAAATAATAATAACCGGGCAGGCCATGTCTGCCCGTATTTCGCGT
AAGGAAATCCATTATGTACTATTTAAACTCGAGCGGCCGCCAGCACAGTGGTCGACGATAAAATAAAAGA
TTTTATTTAGTCTCCAGAAAAAGGGGGGAATGAAAGACCCCACCTGTAGGTTTGGCAAGCTAGCTTAAGT
AACGCCATTTTGCAAGGCATGGAAAAATACATAACTGAGAATAGAGAAGTTCAGATCAAGGTCAGGAACA
GATGGAACAGCTGAATATGGGCCAAACAGGATATCTGTGGTAAGCAGTTCCTGCCCCGGCTCAGGGCCAA
GAACAGATGGAACAGCTGAATATGGGCCAAACAGGATATCTGTGGTAAGCAGTTCCTGCCCCGGCTCAGG
GCCAAGAACAGATGGTCCCCAGATGCGGTCCAGCCCTCAGCAGTTTCTAGAGAACCATCAGATGTTTCCA
GGGTGCCCCAAGGACCTGAAATGACCCTGTGCCTTATTTGAACTAACCAATCAGTTCGCTTCTCGCTTCT
GTTCGCGCGCTTCTGCTCCCCGAGCTCAATAAAAGAGCCCACAACCCCTCACTCGGGGCGCCAGTCCTCC
GATTGACTGAGTCGCCCGGGTACCCGTGTATCCAATAAACCCTCTTGCAGTTGCATCCGACTTGTGGTCT
CGCTGTTCCTTGGGAGGGTCTCCTCTGAGTGATTGACTACCCGTCAGCGGGGGTCTTTCACATGCAGCAT
GTATCAAAATTAATTTGGTTTTTTTTCTTAAGTATTTACATTAAATGGCCATAGTTGCATTAATGAATCG
GCCAACGCGCGGGGAGAGGCGGTTTGCGTATTGGGCGCTCTTCCGCTTCCTCGCTCACTGACTCGCTGCG
CTCGGTCGTTCGGCTGCGGCGAGCGGTATCAGCTCACTCAAAGGCGGTAATACGGTTATCCACAGAATCA
GGGGATAACGCAGGAAAGAACATGTGAGCAAAAGGCCAGCAAAAGGCCAGGAACCGTAAAAAGGCCGCGT
TGCTGGCGTTTTTCCATAGGCTCCGCCCCCCTGACGAGCATCACAAAAATCGACGCTCAAGTCAGAGGTG
GCGAAACCCGACAGGACTATAAAGATACCAGGCGTTTCCCCCTGGAAGCTCCCTCGTGCGCTCTCCTGTT
CCGACCCTGCCGCTTACCGGATACCTGTCCGCCTTTCTCCCTTCGGGAAGCGTGGCGCTTTCTCATAGCT
CACGCTGTAGGTATCTCAGTTCGGTGTAGGTCGTTCGCTCCAAGCTGGGCTGTGTGCACGAACCCCCCGT
TCAGCCCGACCGCTGCGCCTTATCCGGTAACTATCGTCTTGAGTCCAACCCGGTAAGACACGACTTATCG
CCACTGGCAGCAGCCACTGGTAACAGGATTAGCAGAGCGAGGTATGTAGGCGGTGCTACAGAGTTCTTGA
AGTGGTGGCCTAACTACGGCTACACTAGAAGAACAGTATTTGGTATCTGCGCTCTGCTGAAGCCAGTTAC
CTTCGGAAAAAGAGTTGGTAGCTCTTGATCCGGCAAACAAACCACCGCTGGTAGCGGTGGTTTTTTTGTT
TGCAAGCAGCAGATTACGCGCAGAAAAAAAGGATCTCAAGAAGATCCTTTGATCTTTTCTACGGGGTCTG
ACGCTCAGTGGAACGAAAACTCACGTTAAGGGATTTTGGTCATGAGATTATCAAAAAGGATCTTCACCTA
GATCCTTTTGCGGCCGGCCGCAAATCAATCTAAAGTATATATGAGTAAACTTGGTCTGACAGTTACCAAT
GCTTAATCAGTGAGGCACCTATCTCAGCGATCTGTCTATTTCGTTCATCCATAGTTGCCTGACTCCCCGT
CGTGTAGATAACTACGATACGGGAGGGCTTACCATCTGGCCCCAGTGCTGCAATGATACCGCGAGACCCA
CGCTCACCGGCTCCAGATTTATCAGCAATAAACCAGCCAGCCGGAAGGGCCGAGCGCAGAAGTGGTCCTG
CAACTTTATCCGCCTCCATCCAGTCTATTAATTGTTGCCGGGAAGCTAGAGTAAGTAGTTCGCCAGTTAA
TAGTTTGCGCAACGTTGTTGCCATTGCTACAGGCATCGTGGTGTCACGCTCGTCGTTTGGTATGGCTTCA
TTCAGCTCCGGTTCCCAACGATCAAGGCGAGTTACATGATCCCCCATGTTGTGCAAAAAAGCGGTTAGCT
CCTTCGGTCCTCCGATCGTTGTCAGAAGTAAGTTGGCCGCAGTGTTATCACTCATGGTTATGGCAGCACT
GCATAATTCTCTTACTGTCATGCCATCCGTAAGATGCTTTTCTGTGACTGGTGAGTACTCAACCAAGTCA
TTCTGAGAATAGTGTATGCGGCGACCGAGTTGCTCTTGCCCGGCGTCAATACGGGATAATACCGCGCCAC
ATAGCAGAACTTTAAAAGTGCTCATCATTGGAAAACGTTCTTCGGGGCGAAAACTCTCAAGGATCTTACC
GCTGTTGAGATCCAGTTCGATGTAACCCACTCGTGCACCCAACTGATCTTCAGCATCTTTTACTTTCACC
AGCGTTTCTGGGTGAGCAAAAACAGGAAGGCAAAATGCCGCAAAAAAGGGAATAAGGGCGACACGGAAAT
GTTGAATACTCATACTCTTCCTTTTTCAATATTATTGAAGCATTTATCAGGGTTATTGTCTCATGAGCGG
ATACATATTTGAATGTATTTAGAAAAATAAACAAATAGGGGTTCCGCGCACATTTC
